Addgene plasmid #11708: V181 pLPS 3' Triple-Flag - Acceptor
Purpose: (Empty Backbone)
Depositing lab: Tony Pawson. Depositing organization: Sinai Health System. Publication: Modification of the Creator recombination system for proteomics applications--improved expression by addition of splice sites. Colwill K, Wells CD, Elder K, Goudreault M, Hersi K, Kulkarni S, Hardy WR, Pawson T, Morin GB. BMC Biotechnol. 2006 Mar 6;6:13. doi: 10.1186/1472-6750-6-13. PubMed 16519801.
Backbone
  Vector backbone: NA
  Backbone size (bp): 4234
  Modifications to backbone: Splice for 3' Tags
  Vector type: Mammalian Expression, Cre/Lox ; Acceptor vector
Growth in bacteria
  Bacterial resistance: Kanamycin, 50 μg/mL
  Growth temperature: 37°C
  Growth strain: DH5alpha
  Copy number: High Copy
Gene/Insert
  Gene/Insert name: None
  Tag / fusion protein: 3xFLAG (C terminal on backbone)
  Cloning method: Restriction Enzyme
  Sequencing primers: 5′ CMV-F
Terms and licenses: Academic/Nonprofit Terms; Industry Terms
Depositor comments: Acceptor vector for the Creator Splice system.
How to cite: V181 pLPS 3' Triple-Flag - Acceptor was a gift from Tony Pawson (Addgene plasmid # 11708 ; http://n2t.net/addgene:11708 ; RRID:Addgene_11708)
