[The description below was written by a language model from this plasmid's Addgene catalogue record and pLannotate feature annotations shown in this document.]
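Description:
V181 pLPS 3' Triple-Flag - Acceptor is an empty 4,234 bp mammalian expression plasmid that serves as an acceptor vector in the Creator Splice system, a Cre/lox-based cloning platform modified with splice sites to improve expression of tagged proteins for proteomics work. It carries no insert. Instead, a single loxP site sits immediately downstream of the human CMV immediate early enhancer and promoter. Cre-mediated recombination with a compatible donor plasmid places an open reading frame at this position under CMV control.

A short bacterial promoter fragment (annotated as AmpR promoter, reverse orientation) lies just after the loxP site. In Creator-type acceptors such an element usually drives a donor-borne selection marker after recombination, although the record does not spell this out. Further downstream are a partial multiple cloning site, the C-terminal 3xFLAG tag (only a fragment of FLAG is picked up by the annotation) and an SV40 polyadenylation signal. The backbone modification is recorded as "Splice for 3' Tags", which suggests that the transferred coding sequence is joined to the tag by splicing. The splice elements themselves are not annotated. The short large T antigen match next to the tag may simply be SV40-derived sequence.

The plasmid replicates in E. coli at high copy from a ColE1/pUC-type origin and also has an f1 origin. A single NeoR/KanR gene, driven by tandem bacterial and SV40 early promoters and ending in an HSV TK polyadenylation signal, gives kanamycin resistance in bacteria and G418 selection in mammalian cells. The short ble and bGH poly(A) fragments appear to be backbone remnants. Typical use is to make C-terminally 3xFLAG-tagged expression clones for detection or affinity purification.
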