Features (pLannotate 1.2.2; 16 found; start..end, strand, type, name):
     61..364     +  enhancer       CMV enhancer: human cytomegalovirus immediate early enhancer
    365..568     +  promoter       CMV promoter: human cytomegalovirus (CMV) immediate early promoter
    597..630     +  protein_bind   loxP: Cre-mediated recombination occurs in the 8-bp core sequence (GCATACAT). Cre recombinase
    636..727     -  promoter       AmpR promoter (fragment): bla
    759..783     +  misc_feature   MCS (fragment): multiple cloning site
    888..908     +  CDS            FLAG (fragment): FLAG® epitope tag, followed by an enterokinase cleavage site
    916..999     +  CDS            large T antigen (fragment): large T antigen from SV40 (simian virus 40)
   1022..1143    +  polyA_signal   SV40 poly(A) signal: SV40 polyadenylation signal
   1177..1605    -  rep_origin     f1 ori (sequence partly withheld): f1 bacteriophage origin of replication; arrow indicates direction of (+) strand synthesis
   1632..1736    +  promoter       AmpR promoter: bla
   1738..2095    +  promoter       SV40 promoter: SV40 enhancer and early promoter
   2130..2924    +  CDS            NeoR/KanR: aminoglycoside phosphotransferase from Tn5; aph(3')-II (or nptII); confers resistance to neomycin, kanamycin, and G418 (Geneticin®)
   2945..3097    +  CDS            ble (fragment): BLE_KLEPN - Experimental evidence at protein level: Swiss-Prot protein existence level 1. Binding protein with a strong affinity to the bleomycin family of antibiotics. Binds to CL990; an antimitotic-antibiotic compound. From Klebsiella pneumoniae.
   3156..3203    +  polyA_signal   HSV TK poly(A) signal: herpes simplex virus thymidine kinase polyadenylation signal (Cole and Stacy, 1985)
   3294..3310    -  polyA_signal   bGH poly(A) signal (fragment): bovine growth hormone polyadenylation signal
   3532..4120    +  rep_origin     ori: high-copy-number ColE1/pMB1/pBR322/pUC origin of replication
>Addgene plasmid #11708 | V181 pLPS 3' Triple-Flag - Acceptor | depositor full sequence | sequence record 7040 | Author sequence
TAGTTATTAATAGTAATCAATTACGGGGTCATTAGTTCATAGCCCATATATGGAGTTCCGCGTTACATAA
CTTACGGTAAATGGCCCGCCTGGCTGACCGCCCAACGACCCCCGCCCATTGACGTCAATAATGACGTATG
TTCCCATAGTAACGCCAATAGGGACTTTCCATTGACGTCAATGGGTGGAGTATTTACGGTAAACTGCCCA
CTTGGCAGTACATCAAGTGTATCATATGCCAAGTACGCCCCCTATTGACGTCAATGACGGTAAATGGCCC
GCCTGGCATTATGCCCAGTACATGACCTTATGGGACTTTCCTACTTGGCAGTACATCTACGTATTAGTCA
TCGCTATTACCATGGTGATGCGGTTTTGGCAGTACATCAATGGGCGTGGATAGCGGTTTGACTCACGGGG
ATTTCCAAGTCTCCACCCCATTGACGTCAATGGGAGTTTGTTTTGGCACCAAAATCAACGGGACTTTCCA
AAATGTCGTAACAACTCCGCCCCATTGACGCAAATGGGCGGTAGGCGTGTACGGTGGGAGGTCTATATAA
GCAGAGCTGGTTTAGTGAACCGTCAGATCCGCTAGCATAACTTCGTATAGCATACATTATACGAAGTTAT
AGATCCAATATTATTGAAGCATTTATCAGGGTTATTGTCTCATGAGCGGATACATATTTGAATGTATTTA
GAAAAATAAACAAATAGGGGTTCCGCGCACATTTCCCCGAAAAGTGCCACCTGACGTGGATCTCGAGCTC
AAGCTTCGAATTCAGGGTTTCCTTGACAATATCATACTTATCCTGTCCCTTTTTTTTCCACAGCTACCGG
TGGACTACAAGGACCACGACGGCGACTACAAGGACCACGACATCGACTACAAGGACGACGACGACAAGTA
ATCTAGATCATAATCAGCCATACCACATTTGTAGAGGTTTTACTTGCTTTAAAAAACCTCCCACACCTCC
CCCTGAACCTGAAACATAAAATGAATGCAATTGTTGTTGTTAACTTGTTTATTGCAGCTTATAATGGTTA
CAAATAAAGCAATAGCATCACAAATTTCACAAATAAAGCATTTTTTTCACTGCATTCTAGTTGTGGTTTG
TCCAAACTCATCAATGTATCTTAAGGCGTAAATTGTAAGCGTTAATATTTTGTTAAAATTCGCGTTAAAT
TTTTGTTAAATCAGCTCATTTTTTAACCAATAGGCCGAAATCGGCAAAATCCCTTATAAATCAAAAGAAT
AGACCGAGATAGGGT
[37 nt withheld, positions 1276-1312]
AAAGAACGTGGACTCCAACGTCAAAGG
[49 nt withheld, positions 1340-1388]
T
[91 nt withheld, positions 1390-1480]
G
[124 nt withheld, positions 1482-1605]
CAGGTGGCACTTTTCGGGGAAATGTGCGCGGAACCCCTATTTGTTTATTTTTCTAAATACATTCAAATAT
GTATCCGCTCATGAGACAATAACCCTGATAAATGCTTCAATAATATTGAAAAAGGAAGAGTCCTGAGGCG
GAAAGAACCAGCTGTGGAATGTGTGTCAGTTAGGGTGTGGAAAGTCCCCAGGCTCCCCAGCAGGCAGAAG
TATGCAAAGCATGCATCTCAATTAGTCAGCAACCAGGTGTGGAAAGTCCCCAGGCTCCCCAGCAGGCAGA
AGTATGCAAAGCATGCATCTCAATTAGTCAGCAACCATAGTCCCGCCCCTAACTCCGCCCATCCCGCCCC
TAACTCCGCCCAGTTCCGCCCATTCTCCGCCCCATGGCTGACTAATTTTTTTTATTTATGCAGAGGCCGA
GGCCGCCTCGGCCTCTGAGCTATTCCAGAAGTAGTGAGGAGGCTTTTTTGGAGGCCTAGGCTTTTGCAAA
GATCGATCAAGAGACAGGATGAGGATCGTTTCGCATGATTGAACAAGATGGATTGCACGCAGGTTCTCCG
GCCGCTTGGGTGGAGAGGCTATTCGGCTATGACTGGGCACAACAGACAATCGGCTGCTCTGATGCCGCCG
TGTTCCGGCTGTCAGCGCAGGGGCGCCCGGTTCTTTTTGTCAAGACCGACCTGTCCGGTGCCCTGAATGA
ACTGCAAGACGAGGCAGCGCGGCTATCGTGGCTGGCCACGACGGGCGTTCCTTGCGCAGCTGTGCTCGAC
GTTGTCACTGAAGCGGGAAGGGACTGGCTGCTATTGGGCGAAGTGCCGGGGCAGGATCTCCTGTCATCTC
ACCTTGCTCCTGCCGAGAAAGTATCCATCATGGCTGATGCAATGCGGCGGCTGCATACGCTTGATCCGGC
TACCTGCCCATTCGACCACCAAGCGAAACATCGCATCGAGCGAGCACGTACTCGGATGGAAGCCGGTCTT
GTCGATCAGGATGATCTGGACGAAGAGCATCAGGGGCTCGCGCCAGCCGAACTGTTCGCCAGGCTCAAGG
CGAGCATGCCCGACGGCGAGGATCTCGTCGTGACCCATGGCGATGCCTGCTTGCCGAATATCATGGTGGA
AAATGGCCGCTTTTCTGGATTCATCGACTGTGGCCGGCTGGGTGTGGCGGACCGCTATCAGGACATAGCG
TTGGCTACCCGTGATATTGCTGAAGAGCTTGGCGGCGAATGGGCTGACCGCTTCCTCGTGCTTTACGGTA
TCGCCGCTCCCGATTCGCAGCGCATCGCCTTCTATCGCCTTCTTGACGAGTTCTTCTGAGCGGGACTCTG
GGGTTCGAAATGACCGACCAAGCGACGCCCAACCTGCCATCACGAGATTTCGATTCCACCGCCGCCTTCT
ATGAAAGGTTGGGCTTCGGAATCGTTTTCCGGGACGCCGGCTGGATGATCCTCCAGCGCGGGGATCTCAT
GCTGGAGTTCTTCGCCCACCCTAGGGGGAGGCTAACTGAAACACGGAAGGAGACAATACCGGAAGGAACC
CGCGCTATGACGGCAATAAAAAGACAGAATAAAACGCACGGTGTTGGGTCGTTTGTTCATAAACGCGGGG
TTCGGTCCCAGGGCTGGCACTCTGTCGATACCCCACCGAGACCCCATTGGGGCCAATACGCCCGCGTTTC
TTCCTTTTCCCCACCCCACCCCCCAAGTTCGGGTGAAGGCCCAGGGCTCGCAGCCAACGTCGGGGCGGCA
GGCCCTGCCATAGCCTCAGGTTACTCATATATACTTTAGATTGATTTAAAACTTCATTTTTAATTTAAAA
GGATCTAGGTGAAGATCCTTTTTGATAATCTCATGACCAAAATCCCTTAACGTGAGTTTTCGTTCCACTG
AGCGTCAGACCCCGTAGAAAAGATCAAAGGATCTTCTTGAGATCCTTTTTTTCTGCGCGTAATCTGCTGC
TTGCAAACAAAAAAACCACCGCTACCAGCGGTGGTTTGTTTGCCGGATCAAGAGCTACCAACTCTTTTTC
CGAAGGTAACTGGCTTCAGCAGAGCGCAGATACCAAATACTGTCCTTCTAGTGTAGCCGTAGTTAGGCCA
CCACTTCAAGAACTCTGTAGCACCGCCTACATACCTCGCTCTGCTAATCCTGTTACCAGTGGCTGCTGCC
AGTGGCGATAAGTCGTGTCTTACCGGGTTGGACTCAAGACGATAGTTACCGGATAAGGCGCAGCGGTCGG
GCTGAACGGGGGGTTCGTGCACACAGCCCAGCTTGGAGCGAACGACCTACACCGAACTGAGATACCTACA
GCGTGAGCTATGAGAAAGCGCCACGCTTCCCGAAGGGAGAAAGGCGGACAGGTATCCGGTAAGCGGCAGG
GTCGGAACAGGAGAGCGCACGAGGGAGCTTCCAGGGGGAAACGCCTGGTATCTTTATAGTCCTGTCGGGT
TTCGCCACCTCTGACTTGAGCGTCGATTTTTGTGATGCTCGTCAGGGGGGCGGAGCCTATGGAAAAACGC
CAGCAACGCGGCCTTTTTACGGTTCCTGGCCTTTTGCTGGCCTTTTGCTCACATGTTCTTTCCTGCGTTA
TCCCCTGATTCTGTGGATAACCGTATTACCGCCATGCAT
