>Addgene plasmid #11708 | V181 pLPS 3' Triple-Flag - Acceptor | addgene partial sequence | sequence record 18390 | CMV-F 5'-CGCAAATGGGCGGTAGGCGTG-3'
TCAGATCCGCTAGCATAACTTCGTATAGCATACATTATACGAAGTTATAGATCCAATATTATTGAAGCAT
TTATCAGGGTTATTGTCTCATGAGCGGATACATATTTGAATGTATTTAGAAAAATAAACAAATAGGGGTT
CCGCGCACATTTCCCCGAAAAGTGCCACCTGACGTGGATCTCGAGCTCAAGCTTCGAATTCAGGGTTTCC
TTGACAATATCATACTTATCCTGTCCCTTTTTTTTCCACAGCTACCGGTGGACTACAAGGACCACGACGG
CGACTACAAGGACCACGACATCGACTACAAGGACGACGACGACAAGTAATCTAGATCATAATCAGCCATA
CCACATTTGTAGAGGTTTTACTTGCTTTAAAAAACCTCCCACACCTCCCCCTGAACCTGAAACATAAAAT
GAATGCAATTGTTGTTGTTAACTTGTTTATTGCAGCTTATAATGGTTACAAATAAAGCAATAGCATCACA
AATTTCACAAATAAAGCATTTTTTTCACTGCATTCTAGTTGTGGTTTGTCCAAACTCATCAATGTATCTT
AAGGCGTAAATTGTAAGCGTTAATATTTTGTTAAAATTCGCGTTAAATTTTTGTTAAATCAGCTCATTTT
TTAACCAATAGGCCGAAATCGGCAAAATCCCTTATAAATCAAAAGAATAGACCGAGATAGGGT
[37 nt withheld, positions 694-730]
AAAGAACGTGGACTCCAACGTCAAAGG
[49 nt withheld, positions 758-806]
T
[91 nt withheld, positions 808-898]
GAACGTGGCGAGAAAGGAAGGGAA
